>Addgene plasmid #59904 | pDEST26 Ago2 | depositor full sequence | sequence record 106488 | pDEST26 Ago2 sequence 8409 bps
TTGTACAAAGTGGTTGATCGCGTGCATGCGACGTCATAGCTCTCTCCCTATAGTGAGTCGTATTATAAGC
TAGGCACTGGCCGTCGTTTTACAACGTCGTGACTGGGAAAACTGCTAGCTTGGGATCTTTGTGAAGGAAC
CTTACTTCTGTGGTGTGACATAATTGGACAAACTACCTACAGAGATTTAAAGCTCTAAGGTAAATATAAA
ATTTTTAAGTGTATAATGTGTTAAACTAGCTGCATATGCTTGCTGCTTGAGAGTTTTGCTTACTGAGTAT
GATTTATGAAAATATTATACACAGGAGCTAGTGATTCTAATTGTTTGTGTATTTTAGATTCACAGTCCCA
AGGCTCATTTCAGGCCCCTCAGTCCTCACAGTCTGTTCATGATCATAATCAGCCATACCACATTTGTAGA
GGTTTTACTTGCTTTAAAAAACCTCCCACACCTCCCCCTGAACCTGAAACATAAAATGAATGCAATTGTT
GTTGTTAACTTGTTTATTGCAGCTTATAATGGTTACAAATAAAGCAATAGCATCACAAATTTCACAAATA
AAGCATTTTTTTCACTGCATTCTAGTTGTGGTTTGTCCAAACTCATCAATGTATCTTATCATGTCTGGAT
CGATCCTGCATTAATGAATCGGCCAACGCGCGGGGAGAGGCGGTTTGCGTATTGGCTGGCGTAATAGCGA
AGAGGCCCGCACCGATCGCCCTTCCCAACAGTTGCGCAGCCTGAATGGCGAATGGG
[124 nt withheld, positions 757-880]
C
[91 nt withheld, positions 882-972]
A
[49 nt withheld, positions 974-1022]
CCTTTGACGTTGGAGTCCACGTTCTTT
[37 nt withheld, positions 1050-1086]
ACCCTATCTCGGTCTATTCTTTTGATTTATAAGGGATTTTGCCGATTTCGGCCTATTGGTTAAAAAATGA
GCTGATTTAACAAATATTTAACGCGAATTTTAACAAAATATTAACGTTTACAATTTCGCCTGATGCGGTA
TTTTCTCCTTACGCATCTGTGCGGTATTTCACACCGCATACGCGGATCTGCGCAGCACCATGGCCTGAAA
TAACCTCTGAAAGAGGAACTTGGTTAGGTACCTTCTGAGGCGGAAAGAACCAGCTGTGGAATGTGTGTCA
GTTAGGGTGTGGAAAGTCCCCAGGCTCCCCAGCAGGCAGAAGTATGCAAAGCATGCATCTCAATTAGTCA
GCAACCAGGTGTGGAAAGTCCCCAGGCTCCCCAGCAGGCAGAAGTATGCAAAGCATGCATCTCAATTAGT
CAGCAACCATAGTCCCGCCCCTAACTCCGCCCATCCCGCCCCTAACTCCGCCCAGTTCCGCCCATTCTCC
GCCCCATGGCTGACTAATTTTTTTTATTTATGCAGAGGCCGAGGCCGCCTCGGCCTCTGAGCTATTCCAG
AAGTAGTGAGGAGGCTTTTTTGGAGGCCTAGGCTTTTGCAAAAAGCTTGATTCTTCTGACACAACAGTCT
CGAACTTAAGGCTAGAGCCACCATGATTGAACAAGATGGATTGCACGCAGGTTCTCCGGCCGCTTGGGTG
GAGAGGCTATTCGGCTATGACTGGGCACAACAGACAATCGGCTGCTCTGATGCCGCCGTGTTCCGGCTGT
CAGCGCAGGGGCGCCCGGTTCTTTTTGTCAAGACCGACCTGTCCGGTGCCCTGAATGAACTGCAGGACGA
GGCAGCGCGGCTATCGTGGCTGGCCACGACGGGCGTTCCTTGCGCAGCTGTGCTCGACGTTGTCACTGAA
GCGGGAAGGGACTGGCTGCTATTGGGCGAAGTGCCGGGGCAGGATCTCCTGTCATCTCACCTTGCTCCTG
CCGAGAAAGTATCCATCATGGCTGATGCAATGCGGCGGCTGCATACGCTTGATCCGGCTACCTGCCCATT
CGACCACCAAGCGAAACATCGCATCGAGCGAGCACGTACTCGGATGGAAGCCGGTCTTGTCGATCAGGAT
GATCTGGACGAAGAGCATCAGGGGCTCGCGCCAGCCGAACTGTTCGCCAGGCTCAAGGCGCGCATGCCCG
ACGGCGAGGATCTCGTCGTGACCCATGGCGATGCCTGCTTGCCGAATATCATGGTGGAAAATGGCCGCTT
TTCTGGATTCATCGACTGTGGCCGGCTGGGTGTGGCGGACCGCTATCAGGACATAGCGTTGGCTACCCGT
GATATTGCTGAAGAGCTTGGCGGCGAATGGGCTGACCGCTTCCTCGTGCTTTACGGTATCGCCGCTCCCG
ATTCGCAGCGCATCGCCTTCTATCGCCTTCTTGACGAGTTCTTCTGAGCGGGACTCTGGGGTTCGAAATG
ACCGACCAAGCGACGCCCAACCTGCCATCACGATGGCCGCAATAAAATATCTTTATTTTCATTACATCTG
TGTGTTGGTTTTTTGTGTGAATCGATAGCGATAAGGATCCGCGTATGGTGCACTCTCAGTACAATCTGCT
CTGATGCCGCATAGTTAAGCCAGCCCCGACACCCGCCAACACCCGCTGACGCGCCCTGACGGGCTTGTCT
GCTCCCGGCATCCGCTTACAGACAAGCTGTGACCGTCTCCGGGAGCTGCATGTGTCAGAGGTTTTCACCG
TCATCACCGAAACGCGCGAGACGAAAGGGCCTCGTGATACGCCTATTTTTATAGGTTAATGTCATGATAA
TAATGGTTTCTTAGACGTCAGGTGGCACTTTTCGGGGAAATGTGCGCGGAACCCCTATTTGTTTATTTTT
CTAAATACATTCAAATATGTATCCGCTCATGAGACAATAACCCTGATAAATGCTTCAATAATATTGAAAA
AGGAAGAGTATGAGTATTCAACATTTCCGTGTCGCCCTTATTCCCTTTTTTGCGGCATTTTGCCTTCCTG
TTTTTGCTCACCCAGAAACGCTGGTGAAAGTAAAAGATGCTGAAGATCAGTTGGGTGCACGAGTGGGTTA
CATCGAACTGGATCTCAACAGCGGTAAGATCCTTGAGAGTTTTCGCCCCGAAGAACGTTTTCCAATGATG
AGCACTTTTAAAGTTCTGCTATGTGGCGCGGTATTATCCCGTATTGACGCCGGGCAAGAGCAACTCGGTC
GCCGCATACACTATTCTCAGAATGACTTGGTTGAGTACTCACCAGTCACAGAAAAGCATCTTACGGATGG
CATGACAGTAAGAGAATTATGCAGTGCTGCCATAACCATGAGTGATAACACTGCGGCCAACTTACTTCTG
ACAACGATCGGAGGACCGAAGGAGCTAACCGCTTTTTTGCACAACATGGGGGATCATGTAACTCGCCTTG
ATCGTTGGGAACCGGAGCTGAATGAAGCCATACCAAACGACGAGCGTGACACCACGATGCCTGTAGCAAT
GGCAACAACGTTGCGCAAACTATTAACTGGCGAACTACTTACTCTAGCTTCCCGGCAACAATTAATAGAC
TGGATGGAGGCGGATAAAGTTGCAGGACCACTTCTGCGCTCGGCCCTTCCGGCTGGCTGGTTTATTGCTG
ATAAATCTGGAGCCGGTGAGCGTGGGTCTCGCGGTATCATTGCAGCACTGGGGCCAGATGGTAAGCCCTC
CCGTATCGTAGTTATCTACACGACGGGGAGTCAGGCAACTATGGATGAACGAAATAGACAGATCGCTGAG
ATAGGTGCCTCACTGATTAAGCATTGGTAACTGTCAGACCAAGTTTACTCATATATACTTTAGATTGATT
TAAAACTTCATTTTTAATTTAAAAGGATCTAGGTGAAGATCCTTTTTGATAATCTCATGACCAAAATCCC
TTAACGTGAGTTTTCGTTCCACTGAGCGTCAGACCCCGTAGAAAAGATCAAAGGATCTTCTTGAGATCCT
TTTTTTCTGCGCGTAATCTGCTGCTTGCAAACAAAAAAACCACCGCTACCAGCGGTGGTTTGTTTGCCGG
ATCAAGAGCTACCAACTCTTTTTCCGAAGGTAACTGGCTTCAGCAGAGCGCAGATACCAAATACTGTCCT
TCTAGTGTAGCCGTAGTTAGGCCACCACTTCAAGAACTCTGTAGCACCGCCTACATACCTCGCTCTGCTA
ATCCTGTTACCAGTGGCTGCTGCCAGTGGCGATAAGTCGTGTCTTACCGGGTTGGACTCAAGACGATAGT
TACCGGATAAGGCGCAGCGGTCGGGCTGAACGGGGGGTTCGTGCACACAGCCCAGCTTGGAGCGAACGAC
CTACACCGAACTGAGATACCTACAGCGTGAGCATTGAGAAAGCGCCACGCTTCCCGAAGGGAGAAAGGCG
GACAGGTATCCGGTAAGCGGCAGGGTCGGAACAGGAGAGCGCACGAGGGAGCTTCCAGGGGGAAACGCCT
GGTATCTTTATAGTCCTGTCGGGTTTCGCCACCTCTGACTTGAGCGTCGATTTTTGTGATGCTCGTCAGG
GGGGCGGAGCCTATGGAAAAACGCCAGCAACGCGGCCTTTTTACGGTTCCTGGCCTTTTGCTGGCCTTTT
GCTCACATGTTCTTTCCTGCGTTATCCCCTGATTCTGTGGATAACCGTATTACCGCCTTTGAGTGAGCTG
ATACCGCTCGCCGCAGCCGAACGACCGAGCGCAGCGAGTCAGTGAGCGAGGAAGCGGAAGAGCGCCCAAT
ACGCAAACCGCCTCTCCCCGCGCGTTGGCCGATTCATTAATGCAGAGCTTGCAATTCGCGCGTTTTTCAA
TATTATTGAAGCATTTATCAGGGTTATTGTCTCATGAGCGGATACATATTTGAATGTATTTAGAAAAATA
AACAAATAGGGGTTCCGCGCACATTTCCCCGAAAAGTGCCACCTGACGTCTAAGAAACCATTATTATCAT
GACATTAACCTATAAAAATAGGCGTAGTACGAGGCCCTTTCACTCATTAGATGCATGTCGTTACATAACT
TACGGTAAATGGCCCGCCTGGCTGACCGCCCAACGACCCCCGCCCATTGACGTCAATAATGACGTATGTT
CCCATAGTAACGCCAATAGGGACTTTCCATTGACGTCAATGGGTGGAGTATTTACGGTAAACTGCCCACT
TGGCAGTACATCAAGTGTATCATATGCCAAGTACGCCCCCTATTGACGTCAATGACGGTAAATGGCCCGC
CTGGCATTATGCCCAGTACATGACCTTATGGGACTTTCCTACTTGGCAGTACATCTACGTATTAGTCATC
GCTATTACCATGGTGATGCGGTTTTGGCAGTACATCAATGGGCGTGGATAGCGGTTTGACTCACGGGGAT
TTCCAAGTCTCCACCCCATTGACGTCAATGGGAGTTTGTTTTGGCACCAAAATCAACGGGACTTTCCAAA
ATGTCGTAACAACTCCGCCCCATTGACGCAAATGGGCGGTAGGCGTGTACGGTGGGAGGTCTATATAAGC
AGAGCTCGTTTAGTGAACCGTCAGATCGCCTGGAGACGCCATCCACGCTGTTTTGACCTCCATAGAAGAC
ACCGGGACCGATCCAGCCTCCGGACTCTAGCCTAGGCCGCGGACCATGGCGTACTACCATCACCATCACC
ATCACTCTAGATCAACAAGTTTGTACAAAAAAGCAGGCTTAATGTACTCGGGAGCCGGCCCCGCACTTGC
ACCTCCTGCGCCGCCGCCCCCCATCCAAGGATATGCCTTCAAGCCTCCACCTAGACCCGACTTTGGGACC
TCCGGGAGAACAATCAAATTACAGGCCAATTTCTTCGAAATGGACATCCCCAAAATTGACATCTATCATT
ATGAATTGGATATCAAGCCAGAGAAGTGCCCGAGGAGAGTTAACAGGGAAATCGTGGAACACATGGTCCA
GCACTTTAAAACACAGATCTTTGGGGATCGGAAGCCCGTGTTTGACGGCAGGAAGAATCTATACACAGCC
ATGCCCCTTCCGATTGGGAGGGACAAGGTGGAGCTGGAGGTCACGCTGCCAGGAGAAGGCAAGGATCGCA
TCTTCAAGGTGTCCATCAAGTGGGTGTCCTGCGTGAGCTTGCAGGCGTTACACGATGCACTTTCAGGGCG
GCTGCCCAGCGTCCCTTTTGAGACGATCCAGGCCCTGGACGTGGTCATGAGGCACTTGCCATCCATGAGG
TACACCCCCGTGGGCCGCTCCTTCTTCACCGCGTCCGAAGGCTGCTCTAACCCTCTTGGCGGGGGCCGAG
AAGTGTGGTTTGGCTTCCATCAGTCCGTCCGGCCTTCTCTCTGGAAAATGATGCTGAATATTGATGTGTC
AGCAACAGCGTTTTACAAGGCACAGCCAGTAATCGAGTTTGTTTGTGAAGTTTTGGATTTTAAAAGTATT
GAAGAACAACAAAAACCTCTGACAGATTCCCAAAGGGTAAAGTTTACCAAAGAAATTAAAGGTCTAAAGG
TGGAGATAACGCACTGTGGGCAGATGAAGAGGAAGTACCGCGTCTGCAATGTGACCCGGCGGCCCGCCAG
TCACCAAACATTCCCGCTGCAGCAGGAGAGCGGGCAGACGGTGGAGTGCACGGTGGCCCAGTATTTCAAG
GACAGGCACAAGTTGGTTCTGCGCTACCCCCACCTCCCATGTTTACAAGTCGGACAGGAGCAGAAACACA
CCTACCTTCCCCTGGAGGTCTGTAACATTGTGGCAGGACAAAGATGTATTAAAAAATTAACGGACAATCA
GACCTCAACCATGATCAGAGCGACTGCTAGGTCGGCGCCCGATCGGCAAGAAGAGATTAGCAAATTGATG
CGAAGTGCAAGTTTCAACACAGATCCATACGTCCGTGAATTTGGAATCATGGTCAAAGATGAGATGACAG
ACGTGACTGGGCGGGTGCTGCAGCCGCCCTCCATCCTCTACGGGGGCAGGAATAAAGCTATTGCGACCCC
TGTCCAGGGCGTCTGGGACATGCGGAAC
[405 nt withheld, positions 7135-7539]
AACAACATCCTGCTGCCCCAGGGCAGGCCGCCGGTGTTCCAGCAGCCCGTCATCTTTCTGGGAGCAGACG
TCACTCACCCCCCCGCCGGGGATGGGAAGAAGCCCTCCATTGCCGCCGTGGTGGGCAGCATGGACGCCCA
CCCCAATCGCTACTGCGCCACCGTGCGTGTGCAGCAGCACCGGCAGGAGATCATACAAGACCTGGCCGCC
ATGGTCCGCGAGCTCCTCATCCAGTTCTACAAGTCCACGCGCTTCAAGCCCACCCGCATCATCTTCTACC
GCGACGGTGTCTCTGAAGGCCAGTTCCAGCAGGTTCTCCACCACGAGTTGCTGGCCATCCGTGAGGCCTG
TATCAAGCTAGAAAAAGACTACCAGCCAGGGATCACCTTCATCGTGGTGCAGAAGAGGCACCACACCCGG
CTCTTCTGCACTGACAAGAACGAGCGGGTTGGGAAAAGTGGAAACATTCCAGCAGGCACGACTGTGGACA
CGAAAATCACCCACCCCACAGAGTTCGACTTCTACCTGTGTAGTCACGCTGGCATCCAGGGGACAAGCAG
GCCTTCGCACTATCACGTCCTCTGGGACGACAATCGTTTCTCCTCTGATGAGCTGCAGATCCTAACCTAC
CAGCTGTGTCACACCTACGTGCGCTGCACACGCTCCGTGTCCATCCCAGCGCCAGCATACTACGCTCACC
TGGTGGCCTTCCGGGCCAGGTACCACCTGGTGGATAAGGAACATGACAGTGCTGAAGGAAGCCATACCTC
TGGGCAGAGTAACGGGCGAGACCACCAAGCACTGGCCAAGGCGGTCCAGGTTCACCAAGACACTCTGCGC
ACCATGTACTTTGCTTGATACCCAGCTTTC
Features (pLannotate 1.2.2; 26 found; start..end, strand, type, name):
     47..65      -  promoter       T7 promoter: promoter for bacteriophage T7 RNA polymerase
     75..112     +  CDS            lacZα (fragment): LacZα fragment of β-galactosidase; lacZ fragment
    124..238     +  intron         large T intron (fragment): SV40 (simian virus 40) large T antigen intron
    312..337     +  intron         small t intron (fragment): SV40 (simian virus 40) small t antigen intron
    337..474     +  CDS            large T antigen (fragment): large T antigen from SV40 (simian virus 40)
    497..631     +  polyA_signal   SV40 poly(A) signal: SV40 polyadenylation signal
    636..685     -  CDS            lacI (fragment): lac repressor; lacI; The lac repressor binds to the lac operator to inhibit transcription in E. coli. This inhibition can be relieved by adding lactose or isopropyl-β-D-thiogalactopyranoside (IPTG).
    685..752     +  CDS            lacZα (fragment): LacZα fragment of β-galactosidase; lacZ fragment
    757..1115    +  rep_origin     f1 ori (sequence partly withheld): f1 bacteriophage origin of replication; arrow indicates direction of (+) strand synthesis
   1215..1266    -  misc_feature   bom (fragment): basis of mobility region from pBR322
   1331..1688    +  promoter       SV40 promoter: SV40 enhancer and early promoter
   1739..2530    +  CDS            neo: KKA2_KLEPN - Also known as kan, nptII. Experimental evidence at protein level: Swiss-Prot protein existence level 1. Resistance to kanamycin, neomycin, paromomycin, ribostamycin, butirosin and gentamicin B. From Klebsiella pneumoniae.
   2597..2645    +  polyA_signal   poly(A) signal: synthetic polyadenylation signal
   2665..2719    -  misc_feature   bom (fragment): basis of mobility region from pBR322
   2821..2856    -  CDS            rop (fragment): Rop protein, which maintains plasmids at low copy number; rop
   2951..3055    +  promoter       AmpR promoter: bla
   3056..3916    +  CDS            AmpR: β-lactamase; bla; confers resistance to ampicillin, carbenicillin, and related antibiotics
   4087..4675    +  rep_origin     ori: high-copy-number ColE1/pMB1/pBR322/pUC origin of replication
   4858..4911    +  CDS            lacI (fragment): lac repressor; lacI; The lac repressor binds to the lac operator to inhibit transcription in E. coli. This inhibition can be relieved by adding lactose or isopropyl-β-D-thiogalactopyranoside (IPTG).
   4929..5025    -  promoter       AmpR promoter (fragment): bla
   5135..5438    +  enhancer       CMV enhancer: human cytomegalovirus immediate early enhancer
   5439..5642    +  promoter       CMV promoter: human cytomegalovirus (CMV) immediate early promoter
   5762..5781    +  CDS            8xHis (fragment): 8xHis affinity tag
   5791..5815    +  protein_bind   attB1: mutant version of attB; recombination site for the Gateway® BP reaction BP Clonase™
   5818..8394    +  CDS            AGO2 (sequence partly withheld): AGO2_HUMAN - Also known as EIF2C2. Experimental evidence at protein level: Swiss-Prot protein existence level 1. Required for RNA-mediated gene silencing (RNAi) by the RNA- induced silencing complex (RISC). The 'minimal RISC' appears to include AGO2 bound to a short guide RNA such as a microRNA (miRNA) or short interfering RNA (siRNA). These guide RNAs direct RISC to complementary mRNAs that are targets for RISC-mediated gene silencing. The precise mechanism of gene silencing depends on the degree of complementarity between the miRNA or siRNA and its target. Binding of RISC to a perfectly comp
   8399..14      -  protein_bind   attB2 (across the origin): mutant version of attB; recombination site for the Gateway® BP reaction BP Clonase™
