[The description below was written by a language model from this plasmid's Addgene catalogue record and pLannotate feature annotations shown in this document.]
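Description:
pDEST26 Ago2 is a mammalian expression plasmid built on the Invitrogen pDEST26 Gateway destination backbone, carrying the human Argonaute 2 (AGO2, also known as EIF2C2) coding sequence. The insert was introduced by Gateway recombination, and in the 8,409 bp depositor sequence the open reading frame is flanked by attB1 and attB2 sites, the footprint left after the recombination reaction replaces the destination cassette. Transcription is driven by the human cytomegalovirus immediate early enhancer and promoter. A backbone-encoded polyhistidine tag lies just upstream of attB1, so the protein is produced as an N-terminal 6xHis fusion (the annotation software labels it as a fragment of an 8xHis tag, consistent with six histidines). Downstream of the insert are SV40 small t/large T intron fragments and an SV40 polyadenylation signal for transcript processing, and a T7 promoter sits in the reverse orientation just past attB2.

In E. coli the plasmid replicates from a high-copy ColE1/pUC-type origin and is selected with ampicillin through the β-lactamase gene. An f1 origin is also present, which allows single-stranded DNA production. For mammalian cells, a separate cassette with the SV40 enhancer/early promoter, the neomycin phosphotransferase gene and a synthetic poly(A) signal permits G418 selection of stable transfectants. Several short lacZα, lacI, rop and bom fragments in the feature table are backbone remnants with no evident function.

AGO2 is the catalytic "slicer" component of the RNA-induced silencing complex, binding small guide RNAs to direct mRNA cleavage or translational repression. The construct is intended for transient or stable expression of His-tagged AGO2 in mammalian cells, and the tag can be used for detection or affinity purification. The associated study concerns Akt-mediated phosphorylation of AGO2 and its effect on microRNA target regulation.
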