Addgene plasmid #59904: pDEST26 Ago2
Purpose: Expresses 6xHis-Ago2 (N-termi tag) in mammalian cells
Depositing lab: Carl Novina. Depositing organization: Dana-Farber Cancer Institute. Publication: Akt-mediated phosphorylation of argonaute 2 downregulates cleavage and upregulates translational repression of MicroRNA targets. Horman SR, Janas MM, Litterst C, Wang B, MacRae IJ, Sever MJ, Morrissey DV, Graves P, Luo B, Umesalma S, Qi HH, Miraglia LJ, Novina CD, Orth AP. Mol Cell. 2013 May 9;50(3):356-67. doi: 10.1016/j.molcel.2013.03.015. Epub 2013 Apr 18. PubMed 23603119.
Backbone
  Vector backbone: pDEST 26
  Backbone manufacturer: Invitrogen
  Backbone size w/o insert (bp): 7481
  Vector type: Mammalian Expression
  Selectable markers: Neomycin (select with G418)
Growth in bacteria
  Bacterial resistance: Ampicillin, 100 μg/mL
  Growth temperature: 37°C
  Growth strain: XL10 Gold
  Copy number: High Copy
Gene/Insert
  Gene/Insert name: Argonaute 2 (alt names: Protein Slicer; EIF2C 2)
  Species: H. sapiens (human)
  Entrez Gene: AGO2 (a.k.a. CASC7, EIF2C2, LESKRES, LINC00980, PPD, Q10)
  Promoter: CMV
  Tag / fusion protein: 6xHis (N-termi tag) (N terminal on backbone)
  Cloning method: Gateway Cloning
  Sequencing primers: 5′ CMVPro Fwd
Terms and licenses: Academic/Nonprofit Terms; Industry Terms: Not Available to Industry
How to cite: pDEST26 Ago2 was a gift from Carl Novina (Addgene plasmid # 59904 ; http://n2t.net/addgene:59904 ; RRID:Addgene_59904)
