>Addgene plasmid #59904 | pDEST26 Ago2 | addgene partial sequence | sequence record 111042 | CMV-F 5'-CGCAAATGGGCGGTAGGCGTG-3'
GTGAACCGTCAGATCGCCTGGAGACGCCATCCACGCTGTTTTGACCTCCATAGAAGACACCGGGACCGAT
CCAGCCTCCGGACTCTAGCCTAGGCCGCGGACCATGGCGTACTACCATCACCATCACCATCACTCTAGAT
CAACAAGTTTGTACAAAAAAGCAGGCTTAATGTACTCGGGAGCCGGCCCCGCACTTGCACCTCCTGCGCC
GCCGCCCCCCATCCAAGGATATGCCTTCAAGCCTCCACCTAGACCCGACTTTGGGACCTCCGGGAGAACA
ATCAAATTACAGGCCAATTTCTTCGAAATGGACATCCCCAAAATTGACATCTATCATTATGAATTGGATA
TCAAGCCAGAGAAGTGCCCGAGGAGAGTTAACAGGGAAATCGTGGAACACATGGTCCAGCACTTTAAAAC
ACAGATCTTTGGGGATCGGAAGCCCGTGTTTGACGGCAGGAAGAATCTATACACAGCCATGCCCCTTCCG
ATTGGGAGGGACAAGGTGGAGCTGGAGGTCACGCTGCCAGGAGAAGGCAAGGATCGCATCTTCAAGGTGT
CCATCAAGTGGGTGTCCTGCGTGAGCTTGCAGGCGTTACACGATGCACTTTCAGGGCGGCTGCCCAGCGT
CCCTTTTGAGACGATCCAGGCCCTGGACGTGGTCATGAGGCACTTGCCATCCATGAGGTACACCCCCGTG
GGCCGCTCCTTCTTCACCGCGTCCGAAGGCTGCTCTAACCCTCTTGGCGGGGGCCGAGAAGTGTGGTTTG
GCTTCCATCAGTCCGTCCGGCCTTCTCTCTGGAAAATGATGCTGAATATTGATGTGTCAGCAACAGCGTT
TTACAAGGCACAGCCAGTAATCGAGTTTGTTTGTGAAGTTTTGGATTTTAAAAGTATTGAAGAACAACAA
AAACCTCTGACAGATTCCCAAAGGGTAAAG
